>Addgene plasmid #215065 | mKO2-CDK4 | addgene full sequence | sequence record 429302 | Addgene NGS Result
CTGCAGCCTGAATATGGGCCAAACAGGATATCTGTGGTAAGCAGTTCCTGCCCCGGCTCAGGGCCAAGAA
CAGATGGAACAGCTGAATATGGGCCAAACAGGATATCTGTGGTAAGCAGTTCCTGCCCCGGCTCAGGGCC
AAGAACAGATGGTCCCCAGATGCGGTCCAGCCCTCAGCAGTTTCTAGAGAACCATCAGATGTTTCCAGGG
TGCCCCAAGGACCTGAAATGACCCTGTGCCTTATTTGAACTAACCAATCAGTTCGCTTCTCGCTTCTGTT
CGCGCGCTTCTGCTCCCCGAGCTCAATAAAAGAGCCCACAACCCCTCACTCGGGGCGCCAGTCCTCCGAT
TGACTGAGTCGCCCGGGTACCCGTGTATCCAATAAACCCTCTTGCAGTTGCATCCGACTTGTGGTCTCGC
TGTTCCTTGGGAGGGTCTCCTCTGAGTGATTGACTACCCGTCAGCGGGGGTCTTTCATTTGGGGGCTCGT
CCGGGATCGGGAGACCCCTGCCCAGGGACCACCGACCCACCACCGGGAGGCAAGCTGGCCAGCAACTTAT
CTGTGTCTGTCCGATTGTCTAGTGTCTATGACTGATTTTATGCGCCTGCGTCGGTACTAGTTAGCTAACT
AGCTCTGTATCTGGCGGACCCGTGGTGGAACTGACGAGTTCTGAACACCCGGCCGCAACCCTGGGAGACG
TCCCAGGGACTTTGGGGGCCGTTTTTGTGGCCCGACCTGAGGAAGGGAGTCGATGTGGAATCCGACCCCG
TCAGGATATGTGGTTCTGGTAGGAGACGAGAACCTAAAACAGTTCCCGCCTCCGTCTGAATTTTTGCTTT
CGGTTTGGAACCGAAGCCGCGCGTCTTGTCTGCTGCAGCGCTGCAGCATCGTTCTGTGTTGTCTCTGTCT
GACTGTGTTTCTGTATTTGTCTGAAAATTAGGGCCAGACTGTTACCACTCCCTTAAGTTTGACCTTAGGT
CACTGGAAAGATGTCGAGCGGATCGCTCACAACCAGTCGGTAGATGTCAAGAAGAGACGTTGGGTTACCT
TCTGCTCTGCAGAATGGCCAACCTTTAACGTCGGATGGCCGCGAGACGGCACCTTTAACCGAGACCTCAT
CACCCAGGTTAAGATCAAGGTCTTTTCACCTGGCCCGCATGGACACCCAGACCAGGTCCCCTACATCGTG
ACCTGGGAAGCCTTGGCTTTTGACCCCCCTCCCTGGGTCAAGCCCTTTGTACACCCTAAGCCTCCGCCTC
CTCTTCCTCCATCCGCCCCGTCTCTCCCCCTTGAACCTCCTCGTTCGACCCCGCCTCGATCCTCCCTTTA
TCCAGCCCTCACTCCTTCTCTAGGCGCCGGCCGGATCCCGCCACCATGGTGAGTGTGATTAAACCAGAGA
TGAAGATGAGGTACTACATGGACGGCTCCGTCAATGGGCATGAGTTCACAATTGAAGGTGAAGGCACAGG
CAGACCTTACGAGGGACATCAAGAGATGACACTACGCGTCACAATGGCCGAGGGCGGGCCAATGCCTTTC
GCGTTTGACTTAGTGTCACACGTGTTCTGTTACGGCCACAGAGTATTTACTAAATATCCAGAAGAGATAC
CAGACTATTTCAAACAAGCATTTCCTGAAGGCCTGTCATGGGAAAGGTCGTTGGAGTTCGAAGATGGTGG
GTCCGCTTCAGTCAGTGCGCATATAAGCCTTAGAGGAAACACCTTCTACCACAAATCCAAATTTACTGGG
GTTAACTTTCCTGCCGATGGTCCTATCATGCAAAACCAAAGTGTTGATTGGGAGCCATCAACCGAGAAAA
TTACTGCCAGCGACGGAGTTCTGAAGGGTGATGTTACGATGTACCTAAAACTTGAAGGAGGCGGCAATCA
CAAATGCCAAATGAAGACTACTTACAAGGCGGCAAAAGAGATTCTTGAAATGCCAGGAGACCATTACATC
GGCCATCGCCTCGTCAGGAAAACCGAAGGCAACATTACTGAGCAGGTAGAAGATGCAGTAGCTCATTCCG
GACTCAGATCTCGAGCTCAAGCTTCGAATTCACCAGCTACCTCTCGATATGAGCCAGTGGCTGAAATTGG
TGTCGGTGCCTATGGGACAGTGTACAAGGCCCGTGATCCCCACAGTGGCCACTTTGTGGCCCTCAAGAGT
GTGAGAGTCCCCAATGGAGGAGGAGGTGGAGGAGGCCTTCCCATCAGCACAGTTCGTGAGGTGGCTTTAC
TGAGGCGACTGGAGGCTTTTGAGCATCCCAATGTTGTCCGGCTGATGGACGTCTGTGCCACATCCCGAAC
TGACCGGGAGATCAAGGTAACCCTGGTGTTTGAGCATGTAGACCAGGACCTAAGGACATATCTGGACAAG
GCACCCCCACCAGGCTTGCCAGCCGAAACGATCAAGGATCTGATGCGCCAGTTTCTAAGAGGCCTAGATT
TCCTTCATGCCAATTGCATCGTTCACCGAGATCTGAAGCCAGAGAACATTCTGGTGACAAGTGGTGGAAC
AGTCAAGCTGGCTGACTTTGGCCTGGCCAGAATCTACAGCTACCAGATGGCACTTACACCCGTGGTTGTT
ACACTCTGGTACCGAGCTCCCGAAGTTCTTCTGCAGTCCACATATGCAACACCTGTGGACATGTGGAGTG
TTGGCTGTATCTTTGCAGAGATGTTTCGTCGAAAGCCTCTCTTCTGTGGAAACTCTGAAGCCGACCAGTT
GGGCAAAATCTTTGACCTGATTGGGCTGCCTCCAGAGGATGACTGGCCTCGAGATGTATCCCTGCCCCGT
GGAGCCTTTCCCCCCAGAGGGCCCCGCCCAGTGCAGTCGGTGGTACCTGAGATGGAGGAGTCGGGAGCAC
AGCTGCTGCTGGAAATGCTGACTTTTAACCCACACAAGCGAATCTCTGCCTTTCGAGCTCTGCAGCACTC
TTATCTACATAAGGATGAAGGTAATCCGGAGTGAGTCGACCCTGTGGAATGTGTGTCAGTTAGGGTGTGG
AAAGTCCCCAGGCTCCCCAGCAGGCAGAAGTATGCAAAGCATGCATCTCAATTAGTCAGCAACCAGGTGT
GGAAAGTCCCCAGGCTCCCCAGCAGGCAGAAGTATGCAAAGCATGCATCTCAATTAGTCAGCAACCATAG
TCCCGCCCCTAACTCCGCCCATCCCGCCCCTAACTCCGCCCAGTTCCGCCCATTCTCCGCCCCATGGCTG
ACTAATTTTTTTTATTTATGCAGAGGCCGAGGCCGCCTCGGCCTCTGAGCTATTCCAGAAGTAGTGAGGA
GGCTTTTTTGGAGGCCTAGGCTTTTGCAAAAAGCTTACCATGACCGAGTACAAGCCCACGGTGCGCCTCG
CCACCCGCGACGACGTCCCCAGGGCCGTACGCACCCTCGCCGCCGCGTTCGCCGACTACCCCGCCACGCG
CCACACCGTCGATCCGGACCGCCACATCGAGCGGGTCACCGAGCTGCAAGAACTCTTCCTCACGCGCGTC
GGGCTCGACATCGGCAAGGTGTGGGTCGCGGACGACGGCGCCGCGGTGGCGGTCTGGACCACGCCGGAGA
GCGTCGAAGCGGGGGCGGTGTTCGCCGAGATCGGCCCGCGCATGGCCGAGTTGAGCGGTTCCCGGCTGGC
CGCGCAGCAACAGATGGAAGGCCTCCTGGCGCCGCACCGGCCCAAGGAGCCCGCGTGGTTCCTGGCCACC
GTCGGCGTCTCGCCCGACCACCAGGGCAAGGGTCTGGGCAGCGCCGTCGTGCTCCCCGGAGTGGAGGCGG
CCGAGCGCGCCGGGGTGCCCGCCTTCCTGGAGACCTCCGCGCCCCGCAACCTCCCCTTCTACGAGCGGCT
CGGCTTCACCGTCACCGCCGACGTCGAGGTGCCCGAAGGACCGCGCACCTGGTGCATGACCCGCAAGCCC
GGTGCCTGACGCCCGCCCCACGACCCGCAGCGCCCGACCGAAAGGAGCGCACGACCCCATGCATCGATAA
AATAAAAGATTTTATTTAGTCTCCAGAAAAAGGGGGGAATGAAAGACCCCACCTGTAGGTTTGGCAAGCT
AGCTTAAGTAACGCCATTTTGCAAGGCATGGAAAAATACATAACTGAGAATAGAGAAGTTCAGATCAAGG
TCAGGAACAGATGGAACAGCTGAATATGGGCCAAACAGGATATCTGTGGTAAGCAGTTCCTGCCCCGGCT
CAGGGCCAAGAACAGATGGAACAGCTGAATATGGGCCAAACAGGATATCTGTGGTAAGCAGTTCCTGCCC
CGGCTCAGGGCCAAGAACAGATGGTCCCCAGATGCGGTCCAGCCCTCAGCAGTTTCTAGAGAACCATCAG
ATGTTTCCAGGGTGCCCCAAGGACCTGAAATGACCCTGTGCCTTATTTGAACTAACCAATCAGTTCGCTT
CTCGCTTCTGTTCGCGCGCTTCTGCTCCCCGAGCTCAATAAAAGAGCCCACAACCCCTCACTCGGGGCGC
CAGTCCTCCGATTGACTGAGTCGCCCGGGTACCCGTGTATCCAATAAACCCTCTTGCAGTTGCATCCGAC
TTGTGGTCTCGCTGTTCCTTGGGAGGGTCTCCTCTGAGTGATTGACTACCCGTCAGCGGGGGTCTTTCAC
ATGCAGCATGTATCAAAATTAATTTGGTTTTTTTTCTTAAGTATTTACATTAAATGGCCATAGTTGCATT
AATGAATCGGCCAACGCGCGGGGAGAGGCGGTTTGCGTATTGGGCGCTCTTCCGCTTCCTCGCTCACTGA
CTCGCTGCGCTCGGTCGTTCGGCTGCGGCGAGCGGTATCAGCTCACTCAAAGGCGGTAATACGGTTATCC
ACAGAATCAGGGGATAACGCAGGAAAGAACATGTGAGCAAAAGGCCAGCAAAAGGCCAGGAACCGTAAAA
AGGCCGCGTTGCTGGCGTTTTTCCATAGGCTCCGCCCCCCTGACGAGCATCACAAAAATCGACGCTCAAG
TCAGAGGTGGCGAAACCCGACAGGACTATAAAGATACCAGGCGTTTCCCCCTGGAAGCTCCCTCGTGCGC
TCTCCTGTTCCGACCCTGCCGCTTACCGGATACCTGTCCGCCTTTCTCCCTTCGGGAAGCGTGGCGCTTT
CTCATAGCTCACGCTGTAGGTATCTCAGTTCGGTGTAGGTCGTTCGCTCCAAGCTGGGCTGTGTGCACGA
ACCCCCCGTTCAGCCCGACCGCTGCGCCTTATCCGGTAACTATCGTCTTGAGTCCAACCCGGTAAGACAC
GACTTATCGCCACTGGCAGCAGCCACTGGTAACAGGATTAGCAGAGCGAGGTATGTAGGCGGTGCTACAG
AGTTCTTGAAGTGGTGGCCTAACTACGGCTACACTAGAAGAACAGTATTTGGTATCTGCGCTCTGCTGAA
GCCAGTTACCTTCGGAAAAAGAGTTGGTAGCTCTTGATCCGGCAAACAAACCACCGCTGGTAGCGGTGGT
TTTTTTGTTTGCAAGCAGCAGATTACGCGCAGAAAAAAAGGATCTCAAGAAGATCCTTTGATCTTTTCTA
CGGGGTCTGACGCTCAGTGGAACGAAAACTCACGTTAAGGGATTTTGGTCATGAGATTATCAAAAAGGAT
CTTCACCTAGATCCTTTTGCGGCCGCAAATCAATCTAAAGTATATATGAGTAAACTTGGTCTGACAGTTA
CCAATGCTTAATCAGTGAGGCACCTATCTCAGCGATCTGTCTATTTCGTTCATCCATAGTTGCCTGACTC
CCCGTCGTGTAGATAACTACGATACGGGAGGGCTTACCATCTGGCCCCAGTGCTGCAATGATACCGCGAG
ACCCACGCTCACCGGCTCCAGATTTATCAGCAATAAACCAGCCAGCCGGAAGGGCCGAGCGCAGAAGTGG
TCCTGCAACTTTATCCGCCTCCATCCAGTCTATTAATTGTTGCCGGGAAGCTAGAGTAAGTAGTTCGCCA
GTTAATAGTTTGCGCAACGTTGTTGCCATTGCTACAGGCATCGTGGTGTCACGCTCGTCGTTTGGTATGG
CTTCATTCAGCTCCGGTTCCCAACGATCAAGGCGAGTTACATGATCCCCCATGTTGTGCAAAAAAGCGGT
TAGCTCCTTCGGTCCTCCGATCGTTGTCAGAAGTAAGTTGGCCGCAGTGTTATCACTCATGGTTATGGCA
GCACTGCATAATTCTCTTACTGTCATGCCATCCGTAAGATGCTTTTCTGTGACTGGTGAGTACTCAACCA
AGTCATTCTGAGAATAGTGTATGCGGCGACCGAGTTGCTCTTGCCCGGCGTCAATACGGGATAATACCGC
GCCACATAGCAGAACTTTAAAAGTGCTCATCATTGGAAAACGTTCTTCGGGGCGAAAACTCTCAAGGATC
TTACCGCTGTTGAGATCCAGTTCGATGTAACCCACTCGTGCACCCAACTGATCTTCAGCATCTTTTACTT
TCACCAGCGTTTCTGGGTGAGCAAAAACAGGAAGGCAAAATGCCGCAAAAAAGGGAATAAGGGCGACACG
GAAATGTTGAATACTCATACTCTTCCTTTTTCAATATTATTGAAGCATTTATCAGGGTTATTGTCTCATG
AGCGGATACATATTTGAATGTATTTAGAAAAATAAACAAATAGGGGTTCCGCGCACATTTCCCCGAAAAG
TGCCAC
Features (pLannotate 1.2.2; 14 found; start..end, strand, type, name):
      8..477     +  LTR            LTR: long terminal repeat from Moloney murine leukemia virus
    601..875     +  misc_feature   MESV Ψ (fragment): packaging signal of murine embryonic stem cell virus
    942..1358    +  CDS            gag (truncated): truncated Moloney murine leukemia virus (MMLV) gag gene lacking the start codon
   1376..2029    +  CDS            mKO2: mKO2 is a basic (constitutively fluorescent) orange fluorescent protein published in 2008, derived from Verrillofungia concinna. It has moderate acid sensitivity.
   2027..2061    +  misc_feature   MCS (fragment): multiple cloning site
   2066..2971    +  CDS            CDK4: CDK4_HUMAN - Experimental evidence at protein level: Swiss-Prot protein existence level 1. Ser/Thr-kinase component of cyclin D-CDK4 (DC) complexes that phosphorylate and inhibit members of the retinoblastoma (RB) protein family including RB1 and regulate the cell-cycle during G(1)/S transition. Phosphorylation of RB1 allows dissociation of the transcription factor E2F from the RB/E2F complexes and the subsequent transcription of E2F target genes which are responsible for the progression through the G(1) phase. Hypophosphorylates RB1 in early G(1) phase. Cyclin D-CDK4 complexes are major integ
   2991..3320    +  promoter       SV40 promoter: SV40 enhancer and early promoter
   3330..3929    +  CDS            PuroR: puromycin N-acetyltransferase; pac from Streptomyces alboniger; confers resistance to puromycin
   4028..4149    +  LTR            3' LTR (ΔU3) (fragment): self-inactivating 3' long terminal repeat (LTR) from Moloney murine leukemia virus
   4150..4619    +  LTR            LTR: long terminal repeat from Moloney murine leukemia virus
   4685..4737    -  CDS            lacI (fragment): lac repressor; lacI; The lac repressor binds to the lac operator to inhibit transcription in E. coli. This inhibition can be relieved by adding lactose or isopropyl-β-D-thiogalactopyranoside (IPTG).
   4920..5508    -  rep_origin     ori: high-copy-number ColE1/pMB1/pBR322/pUC origin of replication
   5668..6528    -  CDS            AmpR: β-lactamase; bla; confers resistance to ampicillin, carbenicillin, and related antibiotics
   6529..6633    -  promoter       AmpR promoter: bla
