[The description below was written by a language model from this plasmid's Addgene catalogue record and pLannotate feature annotations shown in this document.]
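Description:
mKO2-CDK4 is a pBABE-based Moloney murine leukemia virus retroviral vector for stable expression of a fluorescently tagged human CDK4 in mammalian cells. The bacterial portion of the 6.7 kb plasmid carries a high-copy ColE1/pUC-type origin and an ampicillin resistance gene (β-lactamase with its own promoter). A short lacI fragment annotated next to the origin appears to be a backbone remnant with no functional role.

The proviral region is bounded by MMLV long terminal repeats. Downstream of the 5′ LTR lie a packaging signal (Ψ) and a truncated gag segment lacking its start codon, which together promote efficient encapsidation of the vector RNA when the plasmid is introduced into a packaging cell line that supplies gag, pol and env in trans. The 5′ LTR also serves as the promoter for the insert, an open reading frame in which the orange fluorescent protein mKO2 is joined through a short multiple-cloning-site-derived linker to the N terminus of CDK4, the cyclin D-dependent serine/threonine kinase that phosphorylates RB family proteins and drives G1/S progression. Following the fusion, an SV40 enhancer/early promoter drives puromycin N-acetyltransferase, allowing selection of transduced cells with puromycin. The annotation tool labels a small fragment upstream of the 3′ LTR as a ΔU3 element, but a full-length LTR is also annotated immediately afterwards, consistent with the LTR-driven expression stated in the record.

The construct is suited to generating stable cell populations in which CDK4 can be visualised by orange fluorescence. It was deposited in connection with work on D-type cyclins and DNA mismatch repair.
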