Addgene plasmid #215065: mKO2-CDK4
Purpose: Expresses mKO2-CDK4 in mammalian cells from a retroviral vector.
Depositing lab: Michele Pagano. Depositing organization: NYU Grossman School of Medicine. Publication: CDK-independent role of D-type cyclins in regulating DNA mismatch repair. Rona G, Miwatani-Minter B, Zhang Q, Goldberg HV, Kerzhnerman MA, Howard JB, Simoneschi D, Lane E, Hobbs JW, Sassani E, Wang AA, Keegan S, Laverty DJ, Piett CG, Pongor LS, Xu ML, Andrade J, Thomas A, Sicinski P, Askenazi M, Ueberheide B, Fenyo D, Nagel ZD, Pagano M. Mol Cell. 2024 Feb 29:S1097-2765(24)00129-1. doi: 10.1016/j.molcel.2024.02.010. PubMed 38458201.
Backbone
  Vector backbone: pBABE
  Vector type: Mammalian Expression, Retroviral
  Selectable markers: Puromycin
Growth in bacteria
  Bacterial resistance: Ampicillin, 100 μg/mL
  Growth temperature: 37°C
  Growth strain: NEB Stable
  Copy number: High Copy
Gene/Insert
  Gene/Insert name: CDK4
  Species: H. sapiens (human)
  Entrez Gene: CDK4 (a.k.a. CMM3, PSK-J3)
  Promoter: LTR
  Tag / fusion protein: mKO2 (N terminal on insert)
  Cloning method: Unknown
  Sequencing primers: 5′ pBABE 5'; 3′ pBABE 3'
Terms and licenses: Academic/Nonprofit Terms; Industry Terms: Not Available to Industry
How to cite: mKO2-CDK4 was a gift from Michele Pagano (Addgene plasmid # 215065 ; http://n2t.net/addgene:215065 ; RRID:Addgene_215065)
